Addgene plasmid #76095: BRD3 gRNA (BRDN0001148860)
Purpose: 3rd generation lentiviral gRNA plasmid targeting human BRD3
Depositing lab: John Doench & David Root. Depositing organization: Broad Institute. Publication: Optimized sgRNA design to maximize activity and minimize off-target effects of CRISPR-Cas9. Doench JG, Fusi N, Sullender M, Hegde M, Vaimberg EW, Donovan KF, Smith I, Tothova Z, Wilen C, Orchard R, Virgin HW, Listgarten J, Root DE. Nat Biotechnol. 2016 Jan 18. doi: 10.1038/nbt.3437. PubMed 26780180.
Backbone
  Vector backbone: lentiGuide-Puro
  Backbone manufacturer: Zhang Lab (Addgene plasmid # 52963)
  Vector type: Mammalian Expression, Lentiviral, CRISPR
  Selectable markers: Puromycin
Growth in bacteria
  Bacterial resistance: Ampicillin, 100 μg/mL
  Growth temperature: 37°C
  Growth strain: DH5alpha
  Copy number: High Copy
Gene/Insert
  Gene/Insert name: BRD3 (alt names: BRD3; NM_007371.3)
  gRNA/shRNA sequence: ATACAATCCCCCAGACCACG
  Species: H. sapiens (human)
  Entrez Gene: BRD3 (a.k.a. FSHRG2, ORFX, RING3L)
  Promoter: hU6
  Cloning method: Unknown
  Sequencing primers: 5′ U6-F; 3′ pS2-R
Terms and licenses: Academic/Nonprofit Terms; Industry Terms: Not Available to Industry
Depositor comments: The gRNA was designed to target the following Genbank reference sequence(s): NM_007371.3. Note that this plasmid does NOT contain Cas9. It should be used in conjunction with lentiCas9-Blast (Addgene #52962) or otherwise with cell lines already expressing Cas9. Browse the full kinome gRNA library at http://www.addgene.org/pooled-library/broadgpp-human-kinome/ or visit http://www.broadinstitute.org/rnai/public/ for detailed protocols and information.
How to cite: BRD3 gRNA (BRDN0001148860) was a gift from John Doench & David Root (Addgene plasmid # 76095 ; http://n2t.net/addgene:76095 ; RRID:Addgene_76095)
