[The description below was written by a language model from this plasmid's Addgene catalogue record and pLannotate feature annotations shown in this document.]
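Description:
BRD3 gRNA (BRDN0001148860) is a third-generation lentiviral CRISPR guide plasmid built on the lentiGuide-Puro backbone and designed to target human BRD3, with the guide chosen against the NM_007371.3 reference transcript. It is maintained in E. coli through a high-copy ColE1/pUC-type origin with ampicillin selection (AmpR/β-lactamase). The bacterial portion also carries an f1 origin and remnants of a lac/lacZα cloning region flanked by T3 and T7 promoters.

The lentiviral unit begins with an RSV promoter fused to a truncated HIV-1 5' LTR, which drives Tat-independent transcription of the viral genome in packaging cells. This is followed by the Ψ packaging signal with a partial gag sequence, the Rev response element for nuclear export of the unspliced genome, and a cPPT/CTS that aids nuclear import. The unit ends in a ΔU3 self-inactivating 3' LTR, with an SV40 polyadenylation signal and SV40 origin downstream.

Between the LTRs sit two expression cassettes. A human U6 RNA polymerase III promoter drives the BRD3-specific spacer joined to the Streptococcus pyogenes gRNA scaffold. An EF-1α core promoter with its intron A drives puromycin N-acetyltransferase for selecting transduced mammalian cells, and a WPRE boosts transcript expression.

The plasmid does not encode Cas9, so it has to be used alongside a separate Cas9 vector such as lentiCas9-Blast, or in cells that already express Cas9. It is an individual clone associated with a human kinome gRNA library and is suited to Cas9-mediated knockout of BRD3 by stable lentiviral delivery.
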