Features (pLannotate 1.2.2; 29 found; start..end, strand, type, name):
     14..80      +  CDS            small t antigen (fragment): SV40 (simian virus 40) small t antigen
    106..317     +  promoter       EF-1α core promoter: core promoter for human elongation factor EF-1α
    318..1256    +  intron         EF-1α intron A: intron upstream of the start codon of human EF-1α
   1278..1877    +  CDS            PuroR (fragment): puromycin N-acetyltransferase; pac from Streptomyces; confers resistance to puromycin
   1893..2481    +  misc_feature   WPRE: woodchuck hepatitis virus posttranscriptional regulatory element
   2532..2551    +  misc_feature   cPPT/CTS (fragment): central polypurine tract and central termination sequence of HIV-1
   2553..2786    +  LTR            3' LTR (ΔU3): self-inactivating 3' long terminal repeat (LTR) from HIV-1
   2864..2985    +  polyA_signal   SV40 poly(A) signal: SV40 polyadenylation signal
   3025..3160    +  rep_origin     SV40 ori: SV40 origin of replication
   3181..3199    -  promoter       T7 promoter: promoter for bacteriophage T7 RNA polymerase
   3207..3362    +  CDS            lacZα (fragment): LacZα fragment of β-galactosidase; lacZ fragment
   3367..3795    +  rep_origin     f1 ori (sequence partly withheld): f1 bacteriophage origin of replication; arrow indicates direction of (+) strand synthesis
   3848..3952    +  promoter       AmpR promoter: bla
   3953..4813    +  CDS            AmpR: β-lactamase; bla; confers resistance to ampicillin, carbenicillin, and related antibiotics
   4984..5572    +  rep_origin     ori: high-copy-number ColE1/pMB1/pBR322/pUC origin of replication
   5755..5847    +  CDS            lacI (fragment): lac repressor; lacI; The lac repressor binds to the lac operator to inhibit transcription in E. coli. This inhibition can be relieved by adding lactose or isopropyl-β-D-thiogalactopyranoside (IPTG).
   5860..5881    +  protein_bind   CAP binding site: CAP binding activates transcription in the presence of cAMP. E. coli catabolite activator protein
   5896..5926    +  promoter       lac promoter: promoter for the E. coli lac operon
   5934..5950    +  protein_bind   lac operator: The lac repressor binds to the lac operator to inhibit transcription in E. coli. This inhibition can be relieved by adding lactose or isopropyl-β-D-thiogalactopyranoside (IPTG). lac repressor encoded by lacI
   5995..6013    +  promoter       T3 promoter: promoter for bacteriophage T3 RNA polymerase
   6041..6267    +  promoter       RSV promoter: Rous sarcoma virus enhancer/promoter
   6268..6448    +  LTR            5' LTR (truncated): truncated 5' long terminal repeat (LTR) from HIV-1
   6495..6620    +  misc_feature   HIV-1 Ψ: packaging signal of human immunodeficiency virus type 1
   6604..6967    +  CDS            HIV-1 gag (fragment): gag protein from human immunodeficiency virus 1; gag
   7113..7346    +  misc_feature   RRE: The Rev response element (RRE) of HIV-1 allows for Rev-dependent mRNA export from the nucleus to the cytoplasm.
   7723..7749    +  CDS            Rev (fragment): human immunodeficiency virus 1 (HIV-1) Rev protein; rev; enhances nuclear export of unspliced and incompletely spliced viral mRNAs
   7753..7993    +  promoter       U6 promoter: RNA polymerase III promoter for human U6 snRNA
   8023..8098    +  misc_RNA       gRNA scaffold: guide RNA scaffold for the Streptococcus pyogenes CRISPR/Cas9 system
   8154..8271    +  misc_feature   cPPT/CTS: central polypurine tract and central termination sequence of HIV-1
>Addgene plasmid #76095 | BRD3 gRNA (BRDN0001148860) | addgene full sequence | sequence record 185174 | Addgene Assembled Sequence
CCCGGGTGCAAAGATGGATAAAGTTTTAAACAGAGAGGAATCTTTGCAGCTAATGGACCTTCTAGGTCTT
GAAAGGAGTGGGAATTGGCTCCGGTGCCCGTCAGTGGGCAGAGCGCACATCGCCCACAGTCCCCGAGAAG
TTGGGGGGAGGGGTCGGCAATTGATCCGGTGCCTAGAGAAGGTGGCGCGGGGTAAACTGGGAAAGTGATG
TCGTGTACTGGCTCCGCCTTTTTCCCGAGGGTGGGGGAGAACCGTATATAAGTGCAGTAGTCGCCGTGAA
CGTTCTTTTTCGCAACGGGTTTGCCGCCAGAACACAGGTAAGTGCCGTGTGTGGTTCCCGCGGGCCTGGC
CTCTTTACGGGTTATGGCCCTTGCGTGCCTTGAATTACTTCCACCTGGCTGCAGTACGTGATTCTTGATC
CCGAGCTTCGGGTTGGAAGTGGGTGGGAGAGTTCGAGGCCTTGCGCTTAAGGAGCCCCTTCGCCTCGTGC
TTGAGTTGAGGCCTGGCCTGGGCGCTGGGGCCGCCGCGTGCGAATCTGGTGGCACCTTCGCGCCTGTCTC
GCTGCTTTCGATAAGTCTCTAGCCATTTAAAATTTTTGATGACCTGCTGCGACGCTTTTTTTCTGGCAAG
ATAGTCTTGTAAATGCGGGCCAAGATCTGCACACTGGTATTTCGGTTTTTGGGGCCGCGGGCGGCGACGG
GGCCCGTGCGTCCCAGCGCACATGTTCGGCGAGGCGGGGCCTGCGAGCGCGGCCACCGAGAATCGGACGG
GGGTAGTCTCAAGCTGGCCGGCCTGCTCTGGTGCCTGGCCTCGCGCCGCCGTGTATCGCCCCGCCCTGGG
CGGCAAGGCTGGCCCGGTCGGCACCAGTTGCGTGAGCGGAAAGATGGCCGCTTCCCGGCCCTGCTGCAGG
GAGCTCAAAATGGAGGACGCGGCGCTCGGGAGAGCGGGCGGGTGAGTCACCCACACAAAGGAAAAGGGCC
TTTCCGTCCTCAGCCGTCGCTTCATGTGACTCCACGGAGTACCGGGCGCCGTCCAGGCACCTCGATTAGT
TCTCGAGCTTTTGGAGTACGTCGTCTTTAGGTTGGGGGGAGGGGTTTTATGCGATGGAGTTTCCCCACAC
TGAGTGGGTGGAGACTGAAGTTAGGCCAGCTTGGCACTTGATGTAATTCTCCTTGGAATTTGCCCTTTTT
GAGTTTGGATCTTGGTTCATTCTCAAGCCTCAGACAGTGGTTCAAAGTTTTTTTCTTCCATTTCAGGTGT
CGTGACGTACGGCCACCATGACCGAGTACAAGCCCACGGTGCGCCTCGCCACCCGCGACGACGTCCCCAG
GGCCGTACGCACCCTCGCCGCCGCGTTCGCCGACTACCCCGCCACGCGCCACACCGTCGATCCGGACCGC
CACATCGAGCGGGTCACCGAGCTGCAAGAACTCTTCCTCACGCGCGTCGGGCTCGACATCGGCAAGGTGT
GGGTCGCGGACGACGGCGCCGCCGTGGCGGTCTGGACCACGCCGGAGAGCGTCGAAGCGGGGGCGGTGTT
CGCCGAGATCGGCCCGCGCATGGCCGAGTTGAGCGGTTCCCGGCTGGCCGCGCAGCAACAGATGGAAGGC
CTCCTGGCGCCGCACCGGCCCAAGGAGCCCGCGTGGTTCCTGGCCACCGTCGGAGTCTCGCCCGACCACC
AGGGCAAGGGTCTGGGCAGCGCCGTCGTGCTCCCCGGAGTGGAGGCGGCCGAGCGCGCCGGGGTGCCCGC
CTTCCTGGAGACCTCCGCGCCCCGCAACCTCCCCTTCTACGAGCGGCTCGGCTTCACCGTCACCGCCGAC
GTCGAGGTGCCCGAAGGACCGCGCACCTGGTGCATGACCCGCAAGCCCGGTGCCTGAACGCGTTAAGTCG
ACAATCAACCTCTGGATTACAAAATTTGTGAAAGATTGACTGGTATTCTTAACTATGTTGCTCCTTTTAC
GCTATGTGGATACGCTGCTTTAATGCCTTTGTATCATGCTATTGCTTCCCGTATGGCTTTCATTTTCTCC
TCCTTGTATAAATCCTGGTTGCTGTCTCTTTATGAGGAGTTGTGGCCCGTTGTCAGGCAACGTGGCGTGG
TGTGCACTGTGTTTGCTGACGCAACCCCCACTGGTTGGGGCATTGCCACCACCTGTCAGCTCCTTTCCGG
GACTTTCGCTTTCCCCCTCCCTATTGCCACGGCGGAACTCATCGCCGCCTGCCTTGCCCGCTGCTGGACA
GGGGCTCGGCTGTTGGGCACTGACAATTCCGTGGTGTTGTCGGGGAAATCATCGTCCTTTCCTTGGCTGC
TCGCCTGTGTTGCCACCTGGATTCTGCGCGGGACGTCCTTCTGCTACGTCCCTTCGGCCCTCAATCCAGC
GGACCTTCCTTCCCGCGGCCTGCTGCCGGCTCTGCGGCCTCTTCCGCGTCTTCGCCTTCGCCCTCAGACG
AGTCGGATCTCCCTTTGGGCCGCCTCCCCGCGTCGACTTTAAGACCAATGACTTACAAGGCAGCTGTAGA
TCTTAGCCACTTTTTAAAAGAAAAGGGGGGACTGGAAGGGCTAATTCACTCCCAACGAAGACAAGATCTG
CTTTTTGCTTGTACTGGGTCTCTCTGGTTAGACCAGATCTGAGCCTGGGAGCTCTCTGGCTAACTAGGGA
ACCCACTGCTTAAGCCTCAATAAAGCTTGCCTTGAGTGCTTCAAGTAGTGTGTGCCCGTCTGTTGTGTGA
CTCTGGTAACTAGAGATCCCTCAGACCCTTTTAGTCAGTGTGGAAAATCTCTAGCAGTACGTATAGTAGT
TCATGTCATCTTATTATTCAGTATTTATAACTTGCAAAGAAATGAATATCAGAGAGTGAGAGGAACTTGT
TTATTGCAGCTTATAATGGTTACAAATAAAGCAATAGCATCACAAATTTCACAAATAAAGCATTTTTTTC
ACTGCATTCTAGTTGTGGTTTGTCCAAACTCATCAATGTATCTTATCATGTCTGGCTCTAGCTATCCCGC
CCCTAACTCCGCCCATCCCGCCCCTAACTCCGCCCAGTTCCGCCCATTCTCCGCCCCATGGCTGACTAAT
TTTTTTTATTTATGCAGAGGCCGAGGCCGCCTCGGCCTCTGAGCTATTCCAGAAGTAGTGAGGAGGCTTT
TTTGGAGGCCTAGGGACGTACCCAATTCGCCCTATAGTGAGTCGTATTACGCGCGCTCACTGGCCGTCGT
TTTACAACGTCGTGACTGGGAAAACCCTGGCGTTACCCAACTTAATCGCCTTGCAGCACATCCCCCTTTC
GCCAGCTGGCGTAATAGCGAAGAGGCCCGCACCGATCGCCCTTCCCAACAGTTGCGCAGCCTGAATGGCG
AATGGG
[124 nt withheld, positions 3367-3490]
C
[91 nt withheld, positions 3492-3582]
A
[49 nt withheld, positions 3584-3632]
CCTTTGACGTTGGAGTCCACGTTCTTT
[37 nt withheld, positions 3660-3696]
ACCCTATCTCGGTCTATTCTTTTGATTTATAAGGGATTTTGCCGATTTCGGCCTATTGGTTAAAAAATGA
GCTGATTTAACAAAAATTTAACGCGAATTTTAACAAAATATTAACGCTTACAATTTAGGTGGCACTTTTC
GGGGAAATGTGCGCGGAACCCCTATTTGTTTATTTTTCTAAATACATTCAAATATGTATCCGCTCATGAG
ACAATAACCCTGATAAATGCTTCAATAATATTGAAAAAGGAAGAGTATGAGTATTCAACATTTCCGTGTC
GCCCTTATTCCCTTTTTTGCGGCATTTTGCCTTCCTGTTTTTGCTCACCCAGAAACGCTGGTGAAAGTAA
AAGATGCTGAAGATCAGTTGGGTGCACGAGTGGGTTACATCGAACTGGATCTCAACAGCGGTAAGATCCT
TGAGAGTTTTCGCCCCGAAGAACGTTTTCCAATGATGAGCACTTTTAAAGTTCTGCTATGTGGCGCGGTA
TTATCCCGTATTGACGCCGGGCAAGAGCAACTCGGTCGCCGCATACACTATTCTCAGAATGACTTGGTTG
AGTACTCACCAGTCACAGAAAAGCATCTTACGGATGGCATGACAGTAAGAGAATTATGCAGTGCTGCCAT
AACCATGAGTGATAACACTGCGGCCAACTTACTTCTGACAACGATCGGAGGACCGAAGGAGCTAACCGCT
TTTTTGCACAACATGGGGGATCATGTAACTCGCCTTGATCGTTGGGAACCGGAGCTGAATGAAGCCATAC
CAAACGACGAGCGTGACACCACGATGCCTGTAGCAATGGCAACAACGTTGCGCAAACTATTAACTGGCGA
ACTACTTACTCTAGCTTCCCGGCAACAATTAATAGACTGGATGGAGGCGGATAAAGTTGCAGGACCACTT
CTGCGCTCGGCCCTTCCGGCTGGCTGGTTTATTGCTGATAAATCTGGAGCCGGTGAGCGTGGGTCTCGCG
GTATCATTGCAGCACTGGGGCCAGATGGTAAGCCCTCCCGTATCGTAGTTATCTACACGACGGGGAGTCA
GGCAACTATGGATGAACGAAATAGACAGATCGCTGAGATAGGTGCCTCACTGATTAAGCATTGGTAACTG
TCAGACCAAGTTTACTCATATATACTTTAGATTGATTTAAAACTTCATTTTTAATTTAAAAGGATCTAGG
TGAAGATCCTTTTTGATAATCTCATGACCAAAATCCCTTAACGTGAGTTTTCGTTCCACTGAGCGTCAGA
CCCCGTAGAAAAGATCAAAGGATCTTCTTGAGATCCTTTTTTTCTGCGCGTAATCTGCTGCTTGCAAACA
AAAAAACCACCGCTACCAGCGGTGGTTTGTTTGCCGGATCAAGAGCTACCAACTCTTTTTCCGAAGGTAA
CTGGCTTCAGCAGAGCGCAGATACCAAATACTGTTCTTCTAGTGTAGCCGTAGTTAGGCCACCACTTCAA
GAACTCTGTAGCACCGCCTACATACCTCGCTCTGCTAATCCTGTTACCAGTGGCTGCTGCCAGTGGCGAT
AAGTCGTGTCTTACCGGGTTGGACTCAAGACGATAGTTACCGGATAAGGCGCAGCGGTCGGGCTGAACGG
GGGGTTCGTGCACACAGCCCAGCTTGGAGCGAACGACCTACACCGAACTGAGATACCTACAGCGTGAGCT
ATGAGAAAGCGCCACGCTTCCCGAAGGGAGAAAGGCGGACAGGTATCCGGTAAGCGGCAGGGTCGGAACA
GGAGAGCGCACGAGGGAGCTTCCAGGGGGAAACGCCTGGTATCTTTATAGTCCTGTCGGGTTTCGCCACC
TCTGACTTGAGCGTCGATTTTTGTGATGCTCGTCAGGGGGGCGGAGCCTATGGAAAAACGCCAGCAACGC
GGCCTTTTTACGGTTCCTGGCCTTTTGCTGGCCTTTTGCTCACATGTTCTTTCCTGCGTTATCCCCTGAT
TCTGTGGATAACCGTATTACCGCCTTTGAGTGAGCTGATACCGCTCGCCGCAGCCGAACGACCGAGCGCA
GCGAGTCAGTGAGCGAGGAAGCGGAAGAGCGCCCAATACGCAAACCGCCTCTCCCCGCGCGTTGGCCGAT
TCATTAATGCAGCTGGCACGACAGGTTTCCCGACTGGAAAGCGGGCAGTGAGCGCAACGCAATTAATGTG
AGTTAGCTCACTCATTAGGCACCCCAGGCTTTACACTTTATGCTTCCGGCTCGTATGTTGTGTGGAATTG
TGAGCGGATAACAATTTCACACAGGAAACAGCTATGACCATGATTACGCCAAGCGCGCAATTAACCCTCA
CTAAAGGGAACAAAAGCTGGAGCTGCAAGCTTAATGTAGTCTTATGCAATACTCTTGTAGTCTTGCAACA
TGGTAACGATGAGTTAGCAACATGCCTTACAAGGAGAGAAAAAGCACCGTGCATGCCGATTGGTGGAAGT
AAGGTGGTACGATCGTGCCTTATTAGGAAGGCAACAGACGGGTCTGACATGGATTGGACGAACCACTGAA
TTGCCGCATTGCAGAGATATTGTATTTAAGTGCCTAGCTCGATACATAAACGGGTCTCTCTGGTTAGACC
AGATCTGAGCCTGGGAGCTCTCTGGCTAACTAGGGAACCCACTGCTTAAGCCTCAATAAAGCTTGCCTTG
AGTGCTTCAAGTAGTGTGTGCCCGTCTGTTGTGTGACTCTGGTAACTAGAGATCCCTCAGACCCTTTTAG
TCAGTGTGGAAAATCTCTAGCAGTGGCGCCCGAACAGGGACTTGAAAGCGAAAGGGAAACCAGAGGAGCT
CTCTCGACGCAGGACTCGGCTTGCTGAAGCGCGCACGGCAAGAGGCGAGGGGCGGCGACTGGTGAGTACG
CCAAAAATTTTGACTAGCGGAGGCTAGAAGGAGAGAGATGGGTGCGAGAGCGTCAGTATTAAGCGGGGGA
GAATTAGATCGCGATGGGAAAAAATTCGGTTAAGGCCAGGGGGAAAGAAAAAATATAAATTAAAACATAT
AGTATGGGCAAGCAGGGAGCTAGAACGATTCGCAGTTAATCCTGGCCTGTTAGAAACATCAGAAGGCTGT
AGACAAATACTGGGACAGCTACAACCATCCCTTCAGACAGGATCAGAAGAACTTAGATCATTATATAATA
CAGTAGCAACCCTCTATTGTGTGCATCAAAGGATAGAGATAAAAGACACCAAGGAAGCTTTAGACAAGAT
AGAGGAAGAGCAAAACAAAAGTAAGACCACCGCACAGCAAGCGGCCGCTGATCTTCAGACCTGGAGGAGG
AGATATGAGGGACAATTGGAGAAGTGAATTATATAAATATAAAGTAGTAAAAATTGAACCATTAGGAGTA
GCACCCACCAAGGCAAAGAGAAGAGTGGTGCAGAGAGAAAAAAGAGCAGTGGGAATAGGAGCTTTGTTCC
TTGGGTTCTTGGGAGCAGCAGGAAGCACTATGGGCGCAGCGTCAATGACGCTGACGGTACAGGCCAGACA
ATTATTGTCTGGTATAGTGCAGCAGCAGAACAATTTGCTGAGGGCTATTGAGGCGCAACAGCATCTGTTG
CAACTCACAGTCTGGGGCATCAAGCAGCTCCAGGCAAGAATCCTGGCTGTGGAAAGATACCTAAAGGATC
AACAGCTCCTGGGGATTTGGGGTTGCTCTGGAAAACTCATTTGCACCACTGCTGTGCCTTGGAATGCTAG
TTGGAGTAATAAATCTCTGGAACAGATTTGGAATCACACGACCTGGATGGAGTGGGACAGAGAAATTAAC
AATTACACAAGCTTAATACACTCCTTAATTGAAGAATCGCAAAACCAGCAAGAAAAGAATGAACAAGAAT
TATTGGAATTAGATAAATGGGCAAGTTTGTGGAATTGGTTTAACATAACAAATTGGCTGTGGTATATAAA
ATTATTCATAATGATAGTAGGAGGCTTGGTAGGTTTAAGAATAGTTTTTGCTGTACTTTCTATAGTGAAT
AGAGTTAGGCAGGGATATTCACCATTATCGTTTCAGACCCACCTCCCAACCCCGAGGGGACCCAGAGAGG
GCCTATTTCCCATGATTCCTTCATATTTGCATATACGATACAAGGCTGTTAGAGAGATAATTAGAATTAA
TTTGACTGTAAACACAAAGATATTAGTACAAAATACGTGACGTAGAAAGTAATAATTTCTTGGGTAGTTT
GCAGTTTTAAAATTATGTTTTAAAATGGACTATCATATGCTTACCGTAACTTGAAAGTATTTCGATTTCT
TGGCTTTATATATCTTGTGGAAAGGACGAAACACCGATACAATCCCCCAGACCACGGTTTTAGAGCTAGA
AATAGCAAGTTAAAATAAGGCTAGTCCGTTATCAACTTGAAAAAGTGGCACCGAGTCGGTGCTTTTTTAA
GCTTGGCGTAACTAGATCTTGAGACAAATGGCAGTATTCATCCACAATTTTAAAAGAAAAGGGGGGATTG
GGGGGTACAGTGCAGGGGAAAGAATAGTAGACATAATAGCAACAGACATACAAACTAAAGAATTACAAAA
ACAAATTACAAAAATTCAAAATTTTCGGGTTTATTACAGGGACAGCAGAGATCCACTTTGGCGCCGGCTC
GAGGGGG
