>Addgene plasmid #76095 | BRD3 gRNA (BRDN0001148860) | depositor partial sequence | sequence record 143555 | Target Sequence
ATACAATCCCCCAGACCACG
