>Addgene plasmid #76095 | BRD3 gRNA (BRDN0001148860) | addgene partial sequence | sequence record 185173 | hU6-F
GTAGAAAGTAATAATTTCTTGGGTAGTTTGCAGTTTTAAAATTATGTTTTAAAATGGACTATCATATGCT
TACCGTAACTTGAAAGTATTTCGATTTCTTGGCTTTATATATCTTGTGGAAAGGACGAAACACCGATACA
ATCCCCCAGACCACGGTTTTAGAGCTAGAAATAGCAAGTTAAAATAAGGCTAGTCCGTTATCAACTTGAA
AAAGTGGCACCGAGTCGGTGCTTTTTTAAGCTTGGCGTAACTAGATCTTGAGACAAATGGCAGTATTCAT
CCACAATTTTAAAAGAAAAGGGGGGATTGGGGGGTACAGTGCAGGGGAAAGAATAGTAGACATAATAGCA
ACAGACATACAAACTAAAGAATTACAAAAACAAATTACAAAAATTCAAAATTTTCGGGTTTATTACAGGG
ACAGCAGAGATCCACTTTGGCGCCGGCTCGAGGGGGCCCGGGTGCAAAGATGGATAAAGTTTTAAACAGA
GAGGAATCTTTGCAGCTAATGGACCTTCTAGGTCTTGAAAGGAGTGGGAATTGGCTCCGGTGCCCGTCAG
TGGGCAGAGC
